Addgene plasmid #218191: pET-29b(+)_NSP4ss_SerM_NucA-myc
Purpose: Bacterial expression of a periplasmically expressed myc-tagged Serratia Marcescens NucA (Benzonase)
Depositing lab: Florence Pojer. Depositing organization: Swiss Federal Institute of Technology (EPFL). Publication: Purification of SerMNucA (Benzonase/Turbonuclease) as 10xHis, MBP or myc-tag fusions. Rieubon L, Lau K, Pojer F. protocols.io 2025 10.17504/protocols.io.261ged7xov47/v1.
Backbone
  Vector backbone: pET-29b(+)
  Backbone manufacturer: Novagen
  Vector type: Bacterial Expression
Growth in bacteria
  Bacterial resistance: Kanamycin, 50 μg/mL
  Growth temperature: 37°C
  Growth strain: T7 Express Iq lysY
  Growth instructions: For expression, grow in your preferred BL21(DE3) or related strain. Induce with 0.5 mM IPTG at 18C overnight.
  Copy number: Low Copy
Gene/Insert
  Gene/Insert name: nucA
  Species: Serratia marcescens
  Mutation: codon optimized ecoli residues - 22-266
  GenBank ID: AAA26560.1 P13717
  Promoter: T7
  Tag / fusion protein: NSP4 signal secretion peptide (N terminal on insert); myc (C terminal on insert)
  Cloning method: Gene Synthesis
  Sequencing primers: 5′ T7promoter; 3′ T7terminator
Terms and licenses: Academic/Nonprofit Terms; Industry Terms: Not Available to Industry
Depositor comments: The plasmid expresses a nuclease. Leaky expression of the nuclease may degrade extracted plasmid DNA over time. The plasmid is provided in the NEB T7 Express lysY/Iq strain that is ready to be used for protein expression. It is recommended that this plasmid be maintained in the provided host strain. The plasmid can still be extracted from this host, if plasmid is extracted, use it immediately.
How to cite: pET-29b(+)_NSP4ss_SerM_NucA-myc was a gift from Florence Pojer (Addgene plasmid # 218191 ; http://n2t.net/addgene:218191 ; RRID:Addgene_218191)
