[The description below was written by a language model from this plasmid's Addgene catalogue record and pLannotate feature annotations shown in this document.]
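Description:
pET-29b(+)_NSP4ss_SerM_NucA-myc is a bacterial expression plasmid of about 6.1 kb built on the Novagen pET-29b(+) backbone for producing the Serratia marcescens endonuclease NucA, the enzyme known commercially as Benzonase, in E. coli. It replicates from a pBR322-type ColE1 origin accompanied by the bom region and the rop gene, which keeps copy number low as the record states. Selection is by kanamycin through the aph(3')-Ia gene. An f1 origin is also present. The annotated tetracycline-resistance fragments and AmpR promoter fragment are backbone remnants rather than functional markers.

The insert is a synthesized, E. coli codon-optimized sequence encoding residues 22–266 of NucA, that is, the protein without its N-terminal 21 residues. It is fused at the N terminus to an NSP4 secretion signal peptide that directs the protein to the periplasm, and at the C terminus to a myc epitope tag. Neither the signal peptide nor the myc tag is separately annotated in the feature table. Transcription is driven by a T7 promoter with an adjacent lac operator and the T7 gene 10 ribosome binding site, and ends at the T7 terminator. The plasmid-borne lacI gene supplies repressor, so expression is IPTG-inducible in hosts carrying T7 RNA polymerase. A His-tag fragment lies downstream of the nuclease coding region, but the record does not list it as a fusion, so it may simply be untranslated vector sequence.

Because NucA degrades both DNA and RNA, the depositor cautions that leaky expression can degrade extracted plasmid DNA over time. The plasmid is therefore supplied in a tightly repressing lysY/Iq T7 expression strain. The construct is intended for producing and purifying myc-tagged nuclease.
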