Features (pLannotate 1.2.2; 19 found; start..end, strand, type, name):
     19..834     -  CDS            KanR: aminoglycoside phosphotransferase; aph(3')-Ia; confers resistance to kanamycin in bacteria or G418 (Geneticin®) in eukaryotes
    956..1544    +  rep_origin     ori: high-copy-number ColE1/pMB1/pBR322/pUC origin of replication
   1730..1872    -  misc_feature   bom: basis of mobility region from pBR322
   1974..2165    -  CDS            rop: Rop protein, which maintains plasmids at low copy number; rop
   2182..2562    +  CDS            YPB1_ECOLX: Protein predicted: Swiss-Prot protein existence level 4. From Escherichia coli.
   2634..2925    -  CDS            TcR (fragment): tetracycline efflux protein; tet; confers resistance to tetracycline
   2940..2961    -  protein_bind   CAP binding site: CAP binding activates transcription in the presence of cAMP. E. coli catabolite activator protein
   2974..4056    -  CDS            lacI: lac repressor; lacI; The lac repressor binds to the lac operator to inhibit transcription in E. coli. This inhibition can be relieved by adding lactose or isopropyl-β-D-thiogalactopyranoside (IPTG).
   4057..4134    -  promoter       lacI promoter: lacI
   4142..4421    -  CDS            TcR (fragment): tetracycline efflux protein; tet; confers resistance to tetracycline
   4447..4465    +  promoter       T7 promoter: promoter for bacteriophage T7 RNA polymerase
   4466..4490    +  protein_bind   lac operator: The lac repressor binds to the lac operator to inhibit transcription in E. coli. This inhibition can be relieved by adding lactose or isopropyl-β-D-thiogalactopyranoside (IPTG). lac repressor encoded by lacI
   4505..4527    +  RBS            RBS: efficient ribosome binding site from bacteriophage T7 gene 10 (Olins and Rangwala, 1989)
   4541..5329    +  CDS            nucA: NUCA_SERMA - Also known as nuc. Experimental evidence at protein level: Swiss-Prot protein existence level 1. Catalyzes the hydrolysis of both DNA and RNA, double- or single-stranded, at the 3'position of the phosphodiester bond to produce 5'-phosphorylated mono-, di-, tri- and tetranucleotides. DNA is a slightly better substrate than RNA. From Serratia marcescens.
   5420..5437    +  CDS            9xHis (fragment): 9xHis affinity tag
   5447..5496    +  CDS            SET1 (fragment): solubility-enhancement tag derived from T7 phage gene 10B
   5504..5551    +  terminator     T7 terminator: transcription terminator for bacteriophage T7 RNA polymerase
   5588..6043    +  rep_origin     f1 ori (sequence partly withheld): f1 bacteriophage origin of replication; arrow indicates direction of (+) strand synthesis
   6070..10      +  promoter       AmpR promoter (fragment) (across the origin): bla
>Addgene plasmid #218191 | pET-29b(+)_NSP4ss_SerM_NucA-myc | addgene full sequence | sequence record 433865 | Addgene NGS Result
CCGCTCATGAATTAATTCTTAGAAAAACTCATCGAGCATCAAATGAAACTGCAATTTATTCATATCAGGA
TTATCAATACCATATTTTTGAAAAAGCCGTTTCTGTAATGAAGGAGAAAACTCACCGAGGCAGTTCCATA
GGATGGCAAGATCCTGGTATCGGTCTGCGATTCCGACTCGTCCAACATCAATACAACCTATTAATTTCCC
CTCGTCAAAAATAAGGTTATCAAGTGAGAAATCACCATGAGTGACGACTGAATCCGGTGAGAATGGCAAA
AGTTTATGCATTTCTTTCCAGACTTGTTCAACAGGCCAGCCATTACGCTCGTCATCAAAATCACTCGCAT
CAACCAAACCGTTATTCATTCGTGATTGCGCCTGAGCGAGACGAAATACGCGATCGCTGTTAAAAGGACA
ATTACAAACAGGAATCGAATGCAACCGGCGCAGGAACACTGCCAGCGCATCAACAATATTTTCACCTGAA
TCAGGATATTCTTCTAATACCTGGAATGCTGTTTTCCCGGGGATCGCAGTGGTGAGTAACCATGCATCAT
CAGGAGTACGGATAAAATGCTTGATGGTCGGAAGAGGCATAAATTCCGTCAGCCAGTTTAGTCTGACCAT
CTCATCTGTAACATCATTGGCAACGCTACCTTTGCCATGTTTCAGAAACAACTCTGGCGCATCGGGCTTC
CCATACAATCGATAGATTGTCGCACCTGATTGCCCGACATTATCGCGAGCCCATTTATACCCATATAAAT
CAGCATCCATGTTGGAATTTAATCGCGGCCTAGAGCAAGACGTTTCCCGTTGAATATGGCTCATAACACC
CCTTGTATTACTGTTTATGTAAGCAGACAGTTTTATTGTTCATGACCAAAATCCCTTAACGTGAGTTTTC
GTTCCACTGAGCGTCAGACCCCGTAGAAAAGATCAAAGGATCTTCTTGAGATCCTTTTTTTCTGCGCGTA
ATCTGCTGCTTGCAAACAAAAAAACCACCGCTACCAGCGGTGGTTTGTTTGCCGGATCAAGAGCTACCAA
CTCTTTTTCCGAAGGTAACTGGCTTCAGCAGAGCGCAGATACCAAATACTGTCCTTCTAGTGTAGCCGTA
GTTAGGCCACCACTTCAAGAACTCTGTAGCACCGCCTACATACCTCGCTCTGCTAATCCTGTTACCAGTG
GCTGCTGCCAGTGGCGATAAGTCGTGTCTTACCGGGTTGGACTCAAGACGATAGTTACCGGATAAGGCGC
AGCGGTCGGGCTGAACGGGGGGTTCGTGCACACAGCCCAGCTTGGAGCGAACGACCTACACCGAACTGAG
ATACCTACAGCGTGAGCTATGAGAAAGCGCCACGCTTCCCGAAGGGAGAAAGGCGGACAGGTATCCGGTA
AGCGGCAGGGTCGGAACAGGAGAGCGCACGAGGGAGCTTCCAGGGGGAAACGCCTGGTATCTTTATAGTC
CTGTCGGGTTTCGCCACCTCTGACTTGAGCGTCGATTTTTGTGATGCTCGTCAGGGGGGCGGAGCCTATG
GAAAAACGCCAGCAACGCGGCCTTTTTACGGTTCCTGGCCTTTTGCTGGCCTTTTGCTCACATGTTCTTT
CCTGCGTTATCCCCTGATTCTGTGGATAACCGTATTACCGCCTTTGAGTGAGCTGATACCGCTCGCCGCA
GCCGAACGACCGAGCGCAGCGAGTCAGTGAGCGAGGAAGCGGAAGAGCGCCTGATGCGGTATTTTCTCCT
TACGCATCTGTGCGGTATTTCACACCGCATATATGGTGCACTCTCAGTACAATCTGCTCTGATGCCGCAT
AGTTAAGCCAGTATACACTCCGCTATCGCTACGTGACTGGGTCATGGCTGCGCCCCGACACCCGCCAACA
CCCGCTGACGCGCCCTGACGGGCTTGTCTGCTCCCGGCATCCGCTTACAGACAAGCTGTGACCGTCTCCG
GGAGCTGCATGTGTCAGAGGTTTTCACCGTCATCACCGAAACGCGCGAGGCAGCTGCGGTAAAGCTCATC
AGCGTGGTCGTGAAGCGATTCACAGATGTCTGCCTGTTCATCCGCGTCCAGCTCGTTGAGTTTCTCCAGA
AGCGTTAATGTCTGGCTTCTGATAAAGCGGGCCATGTTAAGGGCGGTTTTTTCCTGTTTGGTCACTGATG
CCTCCGTGTAAGGGGGATTTCTGTTCATGGGGGTAATGATACCGATGAAACGAGAGAGGATGCTCACGAT
ACGGGTTACTGATGATGAACATGCCCGGTTACTGGAACGTTGTGAGGGTAAACAACTGGCGGTATGGATG
CGGCGGGACCAGAGAAAAATCACTCAGGGTCAATGCCAGCGCTTCGTTAATACAGATGTAGGTGTTCCAC
AGGGTAGCCAGCAGCATCCTGCGATGCAGATCCGGAACATAATGGTGCAGGGCGCTGACTTCCGCGTTTC
CAGACTTTACGAAACACGGAAACCGAAGACCATTCATGTTGTTGCTCAGGTCGCAGACGTTTTGCAGCAG
CAGTCGCTTCACGTTCGCTCGCGTATCGGTGATTCATTCTGCTAACCAGTAAGGCAACCCCGCCAGCCTA
GCCGGGTCCTCAACGACAGGAGCACGATCATGCGCACCCGTGGGGCCGCCATGCCGGCGATAATGGCCTG
CTTCTCGCCGAAACGTTTGGTGGCGGGACCAGTGACGAAGGCTTGAGCGAGGGCGTGCAAGATTCCGAAT
ACCGCAAGCGACAGGCCGATCATCGTCGCGCTCCAGCGAAAGCGGTCCTCGCCGAAAATGACCCAGAGCG
CTGCCGGCACCTGTCCTACGAGTTGCATGATAAAGAAGACAGTCATAAGTGCGGCGACGATAGTCATGCC
CCGCGCCCACCGGAAGGAGCTGACTGGGTTGAAGGCTCTCAAGGGCATCGGTCGAGATCCCGGTGCCTAA
TGAGTGAGCTAACTTACATTAATTGCGTTGCGCTCACTGCCCGCTTTCCAGTCGGGAAACCTGTCGTGCC
AGCTGCATTAATGAATCGGCCAACGCGCGGGGAGAGGCGGTTTGCGTATTGGGCGCCAGGGTGGTTTTTC
TTTTCACCAGTGAGACGGGCAACAGCTGATTGCCCTTCACCGCCTGGCCCTGAGAGAGTTGCAGCAAGCG
GTCCACGCTGGTTTGCCCCAGCAGGCGAAAATCCTGTTTGATGGTGGTTAACGGCGGGATATAACATGAG
CTGTCTTCGGTATCGTCGTATCCCACTACCGAGATGTCCGCACCAACGCGCAGCCCGGACTCGGTAATGG
CGCGCATTGCGCCCAGCGCCATCTGATCGTTGGCAACCAGCATCGCAGTGGGAACGATGCCCTCATTCAG
CATTTGCATGGTTTGTTGAAAACCGGACATGGCACTCCAGTCGCCTTCCCGTTCCGCTATCGGCTGAATT
TGATTGCGAGTGAGATATTTATGCCAGCCAGCCAGACGCAGACGCGCCGAGACAGAACTTAATGGGCCCG
CTAACAGCGCGATTTGCTGGTGACCCAATGCGACCAGATGCTCCACGCCCAGTCGCGTACCGTCTTCATG
GGAGAAAATAATACTGTTGATGGGTGTCTGGTCAGAGACATCAAGAAATAACGCCGGAACATTAGTGCAG
GCAGCTTCCACAGCAATGGCATCCTGGTCATCCAGCGGATAGTTAATGATCAGCCCACTGACGCGTTGCG
CGAGAAGATTGTGCACCGCCGCTTTACAGGCTTCGACGCCGCTTCGTTCTACCATCGACACCACCACGCT
GGCACCCAGTTGATCGGCGCGAGATTTAATCGCCGCGACAATTTGCGACGGCGCGTGCAGGGCCAGACTG
GAGGTGGCAACGCCAATCAGCAACGACTGTTTGCCCGCCAGTTGTTGTGCCACGCGGTTGGGAATGTAAT
TCAGCTCCGCCATCGCCGCTTCCACTTTTTCCCGCGTTTTCGCAGAAACGTGGCTGGCCTGGTTCACCAC
GCGGGAAACGGTCTGATAAGAGACACCGGCATACTCTGCGACATCGTATAACGTTACTGGTTTCACATTC
ACCACCCTGAATTGACTCTCTTCCGGGCGCTATCATGCCATACCGCGAAAGGTTTTGCGCCATTCGATGG
TGTCCGGGATCTCGACGCTCTCCCTTATGCGACTCCTGCATTAGGAAGCAGCCCAGTAGTAGGTTGAGGC
CGTTGAGCACCGCCGCCGCAAGGAATGGTGCATGCAAGGAGATGGCGCCCAACAGTCCCCCGGCCACGGG
GCCTGCCACCATACCCACGCCGAAACAAGCGCTCATGAGCCCGAAGTGGCGAGCCCGATCTTCCCCATCG
GTGATGTCGGCGATATAGGCGCCAGCAACCGCACCTGTGGCGCCGGTGATGCCGGCCACGATGCGTCCGG
CGTAGAGGATCGAGATCGATCTCGATCCCGCGAAATTAATACGACTCACTATAGGGGAATTGTGAGCGGA
TAACAATTCCCCTCTAGAAATAATTTTGTTTAACTTTAAGAAGGAGATATACATATGAAAAAAATTACGG
CAGCCGCAGGGTTGCTTCTTCTGGCTGCTCAACCAGCAATGGCAGACACGTTAGAGTCTATTGACAACTG
CGCAGTGGGTTGTCCAACGGGAGGAAGCTCGAATGTCTCGATTGTGCGTCATGCCTATACATTAAACAAC
AACTCGACTACAAAGTTCGCCAACTGGGTTGCTTACCACATCACTAAGGATACTCCTGCCAGCGGGAAAA
CGCGTAACTGGAAAACTGACCCAGCATTGAATCCCGCAGATACTCTTGCTCCAGCGGACTATACGGGGGC
GAATGCTGCACTTAAAGTAGACCGCGGACATCAGGCTCCGTTGGCTTCGTTGGCAGGCGTAAGCGACTGG
GAGAGTCTTAATTACCTTAGCAATATCACACCGCAGAAAAGCGACTTAAATCAAGGTGCCTGGGCTCGTC
TTGAAGACCAAGAACGTAAACTGATTGACCGCGCTGATATTTCAAGCGTTTATACGGTGACAGGGCCTTT
GTATGAGCGCGATATGGGAAAATTACCAGGGACACAGAAGGCGCACACCATCCCCAGCGCCTATTGGAAA
GTGATTTTCATTAATAACTCTCCAGCTGTAAACCACTATGCGGCATTTTTATTTGACCAGAACACGCCTA
AAGGCGCCGATTTTTGCCAATTCCGCGTGACTGTTGATGAAATCGAAAAACGCACCGGCTTAATCATCTG
GGCTGGCCTTCCCGACGACGTACAAGCATCCTTAAAAAGTAAGCCGGGAGTACTTCCCGAATTGATGGGT
TGTAAGAATTCTGGTAACGGAGAGCAAAAGCTGATCTCTGAAGAAGACTTAGGGTCTGAGCAGAAGTTAA
TTAGTGAAGAGGACTTATAATAGCTCGAGCACCACCACCACCACCACTGAGATCCGGCTGCTAACAAAGC
CCGAAAGGAAGCTGAGTTGGCTGCTGCCACCGCTGAGCAATAACTAGCATAACCCCTTGGGGCCTCTAAA
CGGGTCTTGAGGGGTTTTTTGCTGAAAGGAGGAACTATATCCGGATTGGCGAATGGG
[124 nt withheld, positions 5588-5711]
C
[91 nt withheld, positions 5713-5803]
A
[49 nt withheld, positions 5805-5853]
CCTTTGACGTTGGAGTCCACGTTCTTT
[37 nt withheld, positions 5881-5917]
ACCCTATCTCGGTCTATTCTTTTGATTTATAAGGGATTTTGCCGATTTCGGCCTATTGGTTAAAAAATGA
GCTGATTTAACAAAAATTTAACGCGAATTTTAACAAAATATTAACGTTTACAATTTCAGGTGGCACTTTT
CGGGGAAATGTGCGCGGAACCCCTATTTGTTTATTTTTCTAAATACATTCAAATATGTAT
